>Addgene plasmid #246557 | pBABE-Puro-BirA | addgene full sequence | sequence record 494445 | Addgene NGS Result
CTGCAGCCTGAATATGGGCCAAACAGGATATCTGTGGTAAGCAGTTCCTGCCCCGGCTCAGGGCCAAGAA
CAGATGGAACAGCTGAATATGGGCCAAACAGGATATCTGTGGTAAGCAGTTCCTGCCCCGGCTCAGGGCC
AAGAACAGATGGTCCCCAGATGCGGTCCAGCCCTCAGCAGTTTCTAGAGAACCATCAGATGTTTCCAGGG
TGCCCCAAGGACCTGAAATGACCCTGTGCCTTATTTGAACTAACCAATCAGTTCGCTTCTCGCTTCTGTT
CGCGCGCTTCTGCTCCCCGAGCTCAATAAAAGAGCCCACAACCCCTCACTCGGGGCGCCAGTCCTCCGAT
TGACTGAGTCGCCCGGGTACCCGTGTATCCAATAAACCCTCTTGCAGTTGCATCCGACTTGTGGTCTCGC
TGTTCCTTGGGAGGGTCTCCTCTGAGTGATTGACTACCCGTCAGCGGGGGTCTTTCATTTGGGGGCTCGT
CCGGGATCGGGAGACCCCTGCCCAGGGACCACCGACCCACCACCGGGAGGCAAGCTGGCCAGCAACTTAT
CTGTGTCTGTCCGATTGTCTAGTGTCTATGACTGATTTTATGCGCCTGCGTCGGTACTAGTTAGCTAACT
AGCTCTGTATCTGGCGGACCCGTGGTGGAACTGACGAGTTCTGAACACCCGGCCGCAACCCTGGGAGACG
TCCCAGGGACTTTGGGGGCCGTTTTTGTGGCCCGACCTGAGGAAGGGAGTCGATGTGGAATCCGACCCCG
TCAGGATATGTGGTTCTGGTAGGAGACGAGAACCTAAAACAGTTCCCGCCTCCGTCTGAATTTTTGCTTT
CGGTTTGGAACCGAAGCCGCGCGTCTTGTCTGCTGCAGCGCTGCAGCATCGTTCTGTGTTGTCTCTGTCT
GACTGTGTTTCTGTATTTGTCTGAAAATTAGGGCCAGACTGTTACCACTCCCTTAAGTTTGACCTTAGGT
CACTGGAAAGATGTCGAGCGGATCGCTCACAACCAGTCGGTAGATGTCAAGAAGAGACGTTGGGTTACCT
TCTGCTCTGCAGAATGGCCAACCTTTAACGTCGGATGGCCGCGAGACGGCACCTTTAACCGAGACCTCAT
CACCCAGGTTAAGATCAAGGTCTTTTCACCTGGCCCGCATGGACACCCAGACCAGGTCCCCTACATCGTG
ACCTGGGAAGCCTTGGCTTTTGACCCCCCTCCCTGGGTCAAGCCCTTTGTACACCCTAAGCCTCCGCCTC
CTCTTCCTCCATCCGCCCCGTCTCTCCCCCTTGAACCTCCTCGTTCGACCCCGCCTCGATCCTCCCTTTA
TCCAGCCCTCACTCCTTCTCTAGGCGCCGGCCGGATCCCAGTGTGGTGGTACGTAGGAATTCGCCACCAT
GGGCAGACACCTCCTGCTGCTCCTGTTCAGCATCCTGTACATGCTGCTGGCCCAGGCCAAGGACAACACC
GTGCCCCTGAAGCTGATCGCCCTGCTGGCCAACGGCGAGTTCCACAGCGGCGAGCAGCTGGGCGAGACCC
TGGGCATGAGCAGAGCCGCTATCAACAAGCACATCCAGACCCTGAGAGACTGGGGCGTGGACGTGTTCAC
CGTGCCCGGCAAGGGCTACAGCCTGCCCGAGCCCATCCAGCTGCTGAACGCCAAGCAGATCCTGGGCCAG
CTGGACGGCGGAAGCGTGGCCGTGCTGCCCGTGATCGACAGCACCAACCAGTACCTGCTGGACAGAATCG
GCGAGCTGAAGAGCGGCGACGCCTGCATCGCCGAGTACCAGCAGGCCGGCAGAGGCAGAAGAGGCAGAAA
GTGGTTCAGCCCCTTTGGCGCCAACCTGTACCTGAGCATGTTCTGGAGACTGGAGCAGGGCCCCGCAGCC
GCAATCGGCCTGAGCCTGGTGATCGGCATCGTGATGGCCGAGGTGCTGAGAAAGCTGGGCGCCGACAAGG
TGAGAGTGAAGTGGCCCAACGACCTGTACCTGCAGGACAGAAAGCTGGCCGGCATCCTGGTGGAGCTGAC
CGGCAAGACCGGCGACGCCGCACAGATCGTGATCGGCGCCGGCATCAACATGGCCATGAGAAGAGTGGAG
GAAAGCGTGGTGAACCAGGGCTGGATCACCCTGCAGGAGGCCGGCATCAACCTGGACAGAAACACCCTGG
CAGCCATGCTGATCAGAGAGCTGAGAGCCGCACTGGAGCTGTTCGAGCAGGAGGGCCTGGCTCCCTACCT
GAGCAGATGGGAGAAGCTGGACAACTTCATCAACAGACCCGTGAAGCTGATCATCGGCGACAAGGAGATC
TTCGGCATCAGCAGAGGCATCGACAAGCAGGGCGCCCTGCTGCTGGAGCAGGACGGCATCATCAAGCCCT
GGATGGGAGGCGAGATCAGCCTGAGAAGCGCCGAGAAGGGCCCCGACTACAAGGACGATGATGACAAGTG
AGGATCCCCCGACCTCGACCCTGGCTAAAGAATTCGCCAGCACAGTGGTCGACCCTGTGGAATGTGTGTC
AGTTAGGGTGTGGAAAGTCCCCAGGCTCCCCAGCAGGCAGAAGTATGCAAAGCATGCATCTCAATTAGTC
AGCAACCAGGTGTGGAAAGTCCCCAGGCTCCCCAGCAGGCAGAAGTATGCAAAGCATGCATCTCAATTAG
TCAGCAACCATAGTCCCGCCCCTAACTCCGCCCATCCCGCCCCTAACTCCGCCCAGTTCCGCCCATTCTC
CGCCCCATGGCTGACTAATTTTTTTTATTTATGCAGAGGCCGAGGCCGCCTCGGCCTCTGAGCTATTCCA
GAAGTAGTGAGGAGGCTTTTTTGGAGGCCTAGGCTTTTGCAAAAAGCTTACCATGACCGAGTACAAGCCC
ACGGTGCGCCTCGCCACCCGCGACGACGTCCCCAGGGCCGTACGCACCCTCGCCGCCGCGTTCGCCGACT
ACCCCGCCACGCGCCACACCGTCGATCCGGACCGCCACATCGAGCGGGTCACCGAGCTGCAAGAACTCTT
CCTCACGCGCGTCGGGCTCGACATCGGCAAGGTGTGGGTCGCGGACGACGGCGCCGCGGTGGCGGTCTGG
ACCACGCCGGAGAGCGTCGAAGCGGGGGCGGTGTTCGCCGAGATCGGCCCGCGCATGGCCGAGTTGAGCG
GTTCCCGGCTGGCCGCGCAGCAACAGATGGAAGGCCTCCTGGCGCCGCACCGGCCCAAGGAGCCCGCGTG
GTTCCTGGCCACCGTCGGCGTCTCGCCCGACCACCAGGGCAAGGGTCTGGGCAGCGCCGTCGTGCTCCCC
GGAGTGGAGGCGGCCGAGCGCGCCGGGGTGCCCGCCTTCCTGGAGACCTCCGCGCCCCGCAACCTCCCCT
TCTACGAGCGGCTCGGCTTCACCGTCACCGCCGACGTCGAGGTGCCCGAAGGACCGCGCACCTGGTGCAT
GACCCGCAAGCCCGGTGCCTGACGCCCGCCCCACGACCCGCAGCGCCCGACCGAAAGGAGCGCACGACCC
CATGCATCGATAAAATAAAAGATTTTATTTAGTCTCCAGAAAAAGGGGGGAATGAAAGACCCCACCTGTA
GGTTTGGCAAGCTAGCTTAAGTAACGCCATTTTGCAAGGCATGGAAAAATACATAACTGAGAATAGAGAA
GTTCAGATCAAGGTCAGGAACAGATGGAACAGCTGAATATGGGCCAAACAGGATATCTGTGGTAAGCAGT
TCCTGCCCCGGCTCAGGGCCAAGAACAGATGGAACAGCTGAATATGGGCCAAACAGGATATCTGTGGTAA
GCAGTTCCTGCCCCGGCTCAGGGCCAAGAACAGATGGTCCCCAGATGCGGTCCAGCCCTCAGCAGTTTCT
AGAGAACCATCAGATGTTTCCAGGGTGCCCCAAGGACCTGAAATGACCCTGTGCCTTATTTGAACTAACC
AATCAGTTCGCTTCTCGCTTCTGTTCGCGCGCTTCTGCTCCCCGAGCTCAATAAAAGAGCCCACAACCCC
TCACTCGGGGCGCCAGTCCTCCGATTGACTGAGTCGCCCGGGTACCCGTGTATCCAATAAACCCTCTTGC
AGTTGCATCCGACTTGTGGTCTCGCTGTTCCTTGGGAGGGTCTCCTCTGAGTGATTGACTACCCGTCAGC
GGGGGTCTTTCACATGCAGCATGTATCAAAATTAATTTGGTTTTTTTTCTTAAGTATTTACATTAAATGG
CCATAGTTGCATTAATGAATCGGCCAACGCGCGGGGAGAGGCGGTTTGCGTATTGGGCGCTCTTCCGCTT
CCTCGCTCACTGACTCGCTGCGCTCGGTCGTTCGGCTGCGGCGAGCGGTATCAGCTCACTCAAAGGCGGT
AATACGGTTATCCACAGAATCAGGGGATAACGCAGGAAAGAACATGTGAGCAAAAGGCCAGCAAAAGGCC
AGGAACCGTAAAAAGGCCGCGTTGCTGGCGTTTTTCCATAGGCTCCGCCCCCCTGACGAGCATCACAAAA
ATCGACGCTCAAGTCAGAGGTGGCGAAACCCGACAGGACTATAAAGATACCAGGCGTTTCCCCCTGGAAG
CTCCCTCGTGCGCTCTCCTGTTCCGACCCTGCCGCTTACCGGATACCTGTCCGCCTTTCTCCCTTCGGGA
AGCGTGGCGCTTTCTCATAGCTCACGCTGTAGGTATCTCAGTTCGGTGTAGGTCGTTCGCTCCAAGCTGG
GCTGTGTGCACGAACCCCCCGTTCAGCCCGACCGCTGCGCCTTATCCGGTAACTATCGTCTTGAGTCCAA
CCCGGTAAGACACGACTTATCGCCACTGGCAGCAGCCACTGGTAACAGGATTAGCAGAGCGAGGTATGTA
GGCGGTGCTACAGAGTTCTTGAAGTGGTGGCCTAACTACGGCTACACTAGAAGAACAGTATTTGGTATCT
GCGCTCTGCTGAAGCCAGTTACCTTCGGAAAAAGAGTTGGTAGCTCTTGATCCGGCAAACAAACCACCGC
TGGTAGCGGTGGTTTTTTTGTTTGCAAGCAGCAGATTACGCGCAGAAAAAAAGGATCTCAAGAAGATCCT
TTGATCTTTTCTACGGGGTCTGACGCTCAGTGGAACGAAAACTCACGTTAAGGGATTTTGGTCATGAGAT
TATCAAAAAGGATCTTCACCTAGATCCTTTTGCGGCCGCAAATCAATCTAAAGTATATATGAGTAAACTT
GGTCTGACAGTTACCAATGCTTAATCAGTGAGGCACCTATCTCAGCGATCTGTCTATTTCGTTCATCCAT
AGTTGCCTGACTCCCCGTCGTGTAGATAACTACGATACGGGAGGGCTTACCATCTGGCCCCAGTGCTGCA
ATGATACCGCGAGACCCACGCTCACCGGCTCCAGATTTATCAGCAATAAACCAGCCAGCCGGAAGGGCCG
AGCGCAGAAGTGGTCCTGCAACTTTATCCGCCTCCATCCAGTCTATTAATTGTTGCCGGGAAGCTAGAGT
AAGTAGTTCGCCAGTTAATAGTTTGCGCAACGTTGTTGCCATTGCTACAGGCATCGTGGTGTCACGCTCG
TCGTTTGGTATGGCTTCATTCAGCTCCGGTTCCCAACGATCAAGGCGAGTTACATGATCCCCCATGTTGT
GCAAAAAAGCGGTTAGCTCCTTCGGTCCTCCGATCGTTGTCAGAAGTAAGTTGGCCGCAGTGTTATCACT
CATGGTTATGGCAGCACTGCATAATTCTCTTACTGTCATGCCATCCGTAAGATGCTTTTCTGTGACTGGT
GAGTACTCAACCAAGTCATTCTGAGAATAGTGTATGCGGCGACCGAGTTGCTCTTGCCCGGCGTCAATAC
GGGATAATACCGCGCCACATAGCAGAACTTTAAAAGTGCTCATCATTGGAAAACGTTCTTCGGGGCGAAA
ACTCTCAAGGATCTTACCGCTGTTGAGATCCAGTTCGATGTAACCCACTCGTGCACCCAACTGATCTTCA
GCATCTTTTACTTTCACCAGCGTTTCTGGGTGAGCAAAAACAGGAAGGCAAAATGCCGCAAAAAAGGGAA
TAAGGGCGACACGGAAATGTTGAATACTCATACTCTTCCTTTTTCAATATTATTGAAGCATTTATCAGGG
TTATTGTCTCATGAGCGGATACATATTTGAATGTATTTAGAAAAATAAACAAATAGGGGTTCCGCGCACA
TTTCCCCGAAAAGTGCCAC
Features (pLannotate 1.2.2; 13 found; start..end, strand, type, name):
      8..477     +  LTR            LTR: long terminal repeat from Moloney murine leukemia virus
    601..875     +  misc_feature   MESV Ψ (fragment): packaging signal of murine embryonic stem cell virus
    942..1358    +  CDS            gag (truncated): truncated Moloney murine leukemia virus (MMLV) gag gene lacking the start codon
   1459..2418    +  CDS            birA: BIRA_ECOLI - Also known as bioR, dhbB. Experimental evidence at protein level: Swiss-Prot protein existence level 1. Acts both as a biotin--[acetyl-CoA-carboxylase] ligase and a biotin-operon repressor. In the presence of ATP, BirA activates biotin to form the BirA-biotinyl-5'-adenylate (BirA-bio-5'-AMP or holoBirA) complex. HoloBirA can either transfer the biotinyl moiety to the biotin carboxyl carrier protein (BCCP) subunit of acetyl-CoA carboxylase, or bind to the biotin operator site and inhibit transcription of the operon. From Escherichia coli (strain K12).
   2425..2448    +  CDS            3xFLAG (fragment): three tandem FLAG® epitope tags
   2514..2843    +  promoter       SV40 promoter: SV40 enhancer and early promoter
   2853..3452    +  CDS            PuroR: puromycin N-acetyltransferase; pac from Streptomyces alboniger; confers resistance to puromycin
   3551..3672    +  LTR            3' LTR (ΔU3) (fragment): self-inactivating 3' long terminal repeat (LTR) from Moloney murine leukemia virus
   3673..4142    +  LTR            LTR: long terminal repeat from Moloney murine leukemia virus
   4208..4260    -  CDS            lacI (fragment): lac repressor; lacI; The lac repressor binds to the lac operator to inhibit transcription in E. coli. This inhibition can be relieved by adding lactose or isopropyl-β-D-thiogalactopyranoside (IPTG).
   4443..5031    -  rep_origin     ori: high-copy-number ColE1/pMB1/pBR322/pUC origin of replication
   5191..6051    -  CDS            AmpR: β-lactamase; bla; confers resistance to ampicillin, carbenicillin, and related antibiotics
   6052..6156    -  promoter       AmpR promoter: bla
