[The description below was written by a language model from this plasmid's Addgene catalogue record and pLannotate feature annotations shown in this document.]
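Description:
pBABE-Puro-BirA is a Moloney murine leukemia virus-based retroviral expression vector built on the pBABE-Puro backbone, designed to deliver a secreted form of the E. coli biotin ligase BirA into mammalian cells. In bacteria it replicates from a high-copy ColE1/pUC-type origin and is selected with ampicillin through the β-lactamase gene and its native promoter.

The retroviral unit is flanked by MMLV long terminal repeats. Downstream of the 5' LTR lie a packaging signal and a truncated gag segment lacking its start codon, which together support efficient encapsidation of the genomic RNA when the plasmid is introduced into a packaging cell line that supplies the viral proteins in trans. The 5' LTR also serves as the promoter for the insert, a roughly 1 kb cassette assembled by Gibson cloning. The annotated birA coding region occupies most of this insert and is followed directly by a C-terminal FLAG epitope, which the annotation software detected as a fragment of 3xFLAG and which is consistent with a single tag. The insert begins somewhat upstream of the annotated birA sequence, which would fit an N-terminal secretion signal, but the record does not identify that leader. Behind the insert, an SV40 enhancer/early promoter drives puromycin N-acetyltransferase, allowing selection of stably transduced cells. A short lacI fragment in the backbone is a cloning remnant.

BirA attaches biotin to specific acceptor sequences, so routing it through the secretory pathway is typically used to biotinylate co-expressed secreted or cell-surface proteins carrying a biotin acceptor tag. The record does not state the specific application, although the associated work concerns WNT7 co-receptor complexes in brain endothelial cells.
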