Addgene plasmid #246557: pBABE-Puro-BirA
Purpose: Retroviral expression vector for secreted E. coli BirA, C-terminal FLAG tag
Depositing lab: Mario Vallon. Depositing organization: Julius-Maximilians-Universitaet Wuerzburg. Publication: WNT7A/B assemble a GPR124-RECK-LRP5/6 co-receptor complex to activate beta-catenin signaling in brain endothelial cells. Heiden R, Hannig L, Kuo CJ, Ergun S, Braunger BM, Vallon M. J Biol Chem. 2025 Sep 4:110682. doi: 10.1016/j.jbc.2025.110682. PubMed 40914247.
Backbone
  Vector backbone: pBABE-Puro
  Vector type: Retroviral
  Selectable markers: Puromycin
Growth in bacteria
  Bacterial resistance: Ampicillin, 100 μg/mL
  Growth temperature: 37°C
  Growth strain: NEB Stable
  Copy number: High Copy
Gene/Insert
  Gene/Insert name: BirA
  Species: E. coli
  Insert size (bp): 1053
  Promoter: MMLV LTR
  Tag / fusion protein: FLAG (C terminal on insert)
  Cloning method: Gibson Cloning
Resource information
  A portion of this plasmid was derived from a plasmid made by: Addgene #64395
Terms and licenses: Academic/Nonprofit Terms; Industry Terms: Not Available to Industry
How to cite: pBABE-Puro-BirA was a gift from Mario Vallon (Addgene plasmid # 246557 ; http://n2t.net/addgene:246557 ; RRID:Addgene_246557)
